Addgene plasmid #28302: DCX 3UTRm3hp
Depositing lab: Joseph Loturco. Depositing organization: University of Connecticut. Publication: RNAi reveals doublecortin is required for radial migration in rat neocortex. Bai J, Ramos RL, Ackman JB, Thomas AM, Lee RV, LoTurco JJ. Nat Neurosci. 2003 Dec . 6(12):1277-83. 10.1038/nn1153 PubMed 14625554.
Backbone
  Vector backbone: mU6pro
  Backbone manufacturer: University of Michigan
  Backbone size w/o insert (bp): 4143
  Vector type: Mammalian Expression
Growth in bacteria
  Bacterial resistance: Ampicillin, 100 μg/mL
  Growth temperature: 37°C
  Growth strain: DH5alpha
  Growth instructions: DH5alpha subcloning efficiency cells at 37deg C
  Copy number: High Copy
Gene/Insert
  Gene/Insert name: Doublecortin 3' Untranslated region mutated (alt name: DCX 3'UTRm3 hairpin)
  Species: M. musculus (mouse), R. norvegicus (rat)
  Insert size (bp): 53
  Mutation: 3 base pair mutation in DCX 3'UTR region
  Cloning method: Restriction Enzyme; 5′ cloning site Bbs 1 (unknown if destroyed); 3′ cloning site Xba 1 (unknown if destroyed)
  Sequencing primers: 5′ M13R2 reverse primer
Terms and licenses: Academic/Nonprofit Terms; Industry Terms: Not Available to Industry
Depositor comments: DCX 3’UTRm3 mutation hairpin siRNA sequence: 5’-GCUCAAGUCACGAAGAAGGCUAUAGACACAAUAGCCUUCUUCGUGACUUGAGC-3’
How to cite: DCX 3UTRm3hp was a gift from Joseph Loturco (Addgene plasmid # 28302 ; http://n2t.net/addgene:28302 ; RRID:Addgene_28302)
