[The description below was written by a language model from this plasmid's Addgene catalogue record.]
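Description:
DCX 3UTRm3hp is a mammalian expression plasmid for short hairpin RNA production, built on the mU6pro backbone (about 4.1 kb without insert). It is maintained in E. coli as a high-copy plasmid under ampicillin selection. The record does not itemise the origin of replication or other backbone features, and no feature table is available. As the backbone name indicates, mU6pro uses a mouse U6 promoter, an RNA polymerase III promoter commonly used to transcribe short, defined RNAs such as hairpins in mammalian cells. No mammalian selection marker or reporter is recorded.

The insert is a 53 bp hairpin-encoding oligonucleotide cloned by restriction enzymes between BbsI and XbaI sites. It is derived from the 3' untranslated region of doublecortin (DCX), with mouse and rat listed as the relevant species, and it carries a three-base-pair mutation relative to the native DCX 3'UTR target sequence. When transcribed, the sense and antisense arms should fold into a stem-loop that is processed into an siRNA-like duplex, but the mismatches would be expected to impair recognition of the endogenous DCX transcript.

The record does not state the intended role explicitly. However, a mutated hairpin of this kind normally serves as a specificity control alongside the matching unmutated DCX 3'UTR hairpin. The associated study used RNAi to examine the requirement for doublecortin in radial migration of neurons in the rat neocortex. In that context, this construct would help distinguish effects of DCX knockdown from nonspecific consequences of hairpin expression.
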