>Addgene plasmid #28302 | DCX 3UTRm3hp | addgene partial sequence | sequence record 34426 | 28302 with mU6-F
AGGCTATAGACACAATAGCCTTCTTCGTGACTTGAGCTTTTTCTAGATAATACGTAGATCCAGACATGAT
AAGATACATTGATGAGTTTGGACAAACCACAACTAGAATGCAGTGAAAAAAATGCTTTATTTGTGAAATT
TGTGATGCTATTGCTTTATTTGTAACCATTATAAGCTGCAATAAACAAGTTAACAACAACAATTGCATTC
ATTTTATGTTTCAGGTTCAGGGGGAGGTGTGGGAGGTTTTTTAATTCTTGCGGCCGCGGCGGTACCCAGC
TTTTGTTCCCTTTAGTGAGGGTTAATTGCGCGCTTGGCGTAATCATGGTCATAGCTGTTTCCTGTGTGAA
ATTGTTATCCGCTCACAATTCCACACAACATACGAGCCGGGAGCATAAAGTGTAAAGCCTGGGGTGCCTA
ATGAGTGAGCTAACTCACATTAATTGCGTTGCGCTCACTGCCCGCTTTCCAGTCGGGAAACCTGTCGTGC
CAGCTGCATTAATGAATCGGCCAACGCGCGGGGAGAGGCGGTTTGCGTATTGGGCGCTCTTCCGCTTCCT
CGCTCACTGACTCGCTGCGCTCGGTCGTTCGGCTGCGGCGAGCGGTATCAGCTCACTCAAAGGCGGTAAT
ACGGTTATCNACAGAAATCAGGGGATAACGCAGGAAAGAACATG
