>Addgene plasmid #28302 | DCX 3UTRm3hp | addgene partial sequence | sequence record 34427 | 28302 with SV40pA-R
AGTTAACAACAACAATTGCATTCATTTTATGTTTCAGGTTCAGGGGGAGGTGTGGGAGGTTTTTTAATTC
TTGCGGCCGCGGCGGTACCCAGCTTTTGTTCCCTTTAGTGAGGGTTAATTGCGCGCTTGGCGTAATCATG
GTCATAGCTGTTTCCTGTGTGAAATTGTTATCCGCTCACAATTCCACACAACATACGAGCCGGGAGCATA
AAGTGTAAAGCCTGGGGTGCCTAATGAGTGAGCTAACTCACATTAATTGCGTTGCGCTCACTGCCCGCTT
TCCAGTCGGGAAACCTGTCGTGCCAGCTGCATTAATGAATCGGCCAACGCGCGGGGAGAGGCGGTTTGCG
TATTGGGCGCTCTTCCGCTTCCTCGCTCACTGACTCGCTGCGCTCGGTCGTTCGGCTGCGGCGAGCGGTA
TCAGCTCACTCAAAGGCGGTAATACGGTTATCCACAGAATCAGGGGATAACGCAGGAAAGAACATGTGAG
CAAAAGGCCAGCAAAAGGCCAGGAACCGTAAAAAGGCCGCGTTGCTGGCGTTTTTCCATAGGCTCCGCCC
CCCTGACGAGCATCACAAAAATCGACGCTCAAGTCAGAGGTGGCGAAACCCGACAGGACTATAAAGATAC
CAGGCGTTTCCCCCTGGAAGCTCCCTCGTGCGCTCTCCTGTTCCGACCCTGCCGCTTACCGGATACCTGT
CCGCCTTTCTCCCTTCGGGAAGCGTGGCGCTTTCTCATAGCTCACGCTGTAGGTATCTCAGTTCGGTGTA
GGTCGTTCGCTCCAAGCTGGGCTGTGTGCACGAACCCCCCGTTCAGCCCGACCGCTGCGCCTTATCCGGT
AACTATCGTCTTGAGTCCAACCCGGTAAGAC
